Addgene plasmid #145541: pGBW-m4046371
Purpose: Yeast Expression plasmid for SARS-CoV-2 3C-like proteinase
Depositing lab: Ginkgo Bioworks & Benjie Chen. Depositing organization: Ginkgo Bioworks.
Backbone
  Vector backbone: AmpR; 2u URA3
  Backbone size w/o insert (bp): 4078
  Vector type: Yeast Expression
  Selectable markers: URA3
Growth in bacteria
  Bacterial resistance: Ampicillin, 100 μg/mL
  Growth temperature: 37°C
  Growth strain: DH5alpha
  Copy number: High Copy
Gene/Insert
  Gene/Insert name: SARS-CoV-2 3C-like proteinase
  Species: S. cerevisiae (budding yeast); Severe acute respiratory syndrome coronavirus 2
  Insert size (bp): 911
  Mutation: wt
  Entrez Gene: ORF1ab (a.k.a. GU280_gp01)
  Promoter: pGAL1
  Tag / fusion protein: Cleavable thrombin;3xFLAG (C terminal on backbone)
  Cloning method: Unknown
Resource information
  A portion of this plasmid was derived from a plasmid made by: GinkgoBioworks
Depositor comments: NCBI Reference Sequence: YP_009725301.1Created by gene synthesis with Not1 site.
How to cite: pGBW-m4046371 was a gift from Ginkgo Bioworks & Benjie Chen (Addgene plasmid # 145541 ; http://n2t.net/addgene:145541 ; RRID:Addgene_145541)
