[The description below was written by a language model from this plasmid's Addgene catalogue record and pLannotate feature annotations shown in this document.]
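Description:
pGBW-m4046371 is a yeast–E. coli shuttle plasmid for galactose-inducible expression of the SARS-CoV-2 3C-like proteinase (the main protease, a mature cleavage product of the ORF1ab polyprotein) in Saccharomyces cerevisiae. In bacteria it is maintained by a high-copy ColE1/pUC-type origin and selected with ampicillin through a β-lactamase gene, which the annotation places downstream of a cat promoter. A short segment annotated as rop sits next to AmpR, although the record lists the plasmid as high copy. Phage T3Te and T7Te terminators flank the origin and a tonB terminator lies upstream of the resistance cassette, presumably insulating these modules from read-through transcription. In yeast, the 2μ origin supports multicopy episomal replication. URA3 with its own promoter complements uracil auxotrophy and can be counterselected with 5-FOA.

The expression cassette consists of the GAL1 promoter, which is regulated by Gal4 and induced by galactose, followed by a wild-type protease coding sequence of about 0.9 kb and a CYC1 terminator. The insert was made by gene synthesis, and the listing of budding yeast alongside the virus as species may reflect host-oriented design, though the record does not say so explicitly. The automated annotation labels this ORF as a fragment of the replicase polyprotein 1a and attaches a description of nsp10. That text is generic to the polyprotein entry, and the catalogue identifies the insert as the 3C-like proteinase. The backbone supplies a C-terminal thrombin-cleavable 3xFLAG tag, of which the feature table detects only a short fragment. This tag allows immunodetection or affinity purification, with optional removal afterwards. The full sequence record is 5,766 nt, somewhat more than the stated backbone and insert sizes combined. The plasmid is suited to producing and studying the viral protease in yeast.
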