Features (pLannotate 1.2.2; 14 found; start..end, strand, type, name):
     25..466     +  promoter       GAL1 promoter: S. cerevisiae GAL1; inducible promoter, regulated by Gal4
    481..1392    +  CDS            R1A_SARS2 (fragment): Experimental evidence at protein level: Swiss-Prot protein existence level 1. [Non-structural protein 10]: Plays a pivotal role in viral transcription by stimulating both nsp14 3'-5' exoribonuclease and nsp16 2'-O-methyltransferase activities. Therefore plays an essential role in viral mRNAs cap methylation. From Severe acute respiratory syndrome coronavirus 2 (2019-nCoV) (SARS-CoV-2).
   1410..1427    +  CDS            3xFLAG (fragment): three tandem FLAG® epitope tags, followed by an enterokinase cleavage site
   1505..1677    +  terminator     CYC1 terminator (fragment): S. cerevisiae CYC1; transcription terminator for CYC1
   1713..1889    +  promoter       URA3 promoter (fragment): S. cerevisiae URA3
   1890..2693    +  CDS            URA3: orotidine-5'-phosphate decarboxylase, required for uracil biosynthesis; S. cerevisiae URA3; yeast auxotrophic marker, counterselectable with 5-fluoroorotic acid (5-FOA)
   2776..3758    -  rep_origin     2μ ori: yeast 2μ plasmid origin of replication
   3836..3865    +  terminator     T3Te terminator: phage T3 early transcription terminator
   3887..4474    +  rep_origin     ori: high-copy-number ColE1/pMB1/pBR322/pUC origin of replication
   4486..4513    -  terminator     T7Te terminator: phage T7 early transcription terminator
   4537..4728    -  CDS            rop: Rop protein, which maintains plasmids at low copy number; rop
   4729..5589    -  CDS            AmpR: β-lactamase; bla; confers resistance to ampicillin, carbenicillin, and related antibiotics
   5590..5692    -  promoter       cat promoter: promoter of the E. coli cat gene encoding chloramphenicol acetyltransferase
   5693..5724    -  terminator     tonB terminator: bidirectional E. coli tonB-P14 transcription terminator
>Addgene plasmid #145541 | pGBW-m4046371 | depositor full sequence | sequence record 287718 | Full Sequence
GCGGCCGCTTGCTATATTGAAGTACGGATTAGAAGCCGCCGAGCGGGCGACAGCCCTCCGACGGAAGACT
CTCCTCCGTGCGTCCTCGTCTTCACCGGTCGCGTTCCTGAAACGCAGATGTGCCTCGCGCCGCACTGCTC
CGAACAATAAAGATTCTACAATACTAGCTTTTATGGTTATGAAGAGGAAAAATTGGCAGTAACCTGGCCC
CACAAACCTTCAAATTAACGAATCAAATTAACAACCATAGGATGATAATGCGATTAGTTTTTTAGCCTTA
TTTCTGGGGTAATTAATCAGCGAAGCGATGATTTTTGATCTATTAACAGATATATAAATGGAAAAGCTGC
ATAACCACTTTAACTAATACTTTCAACATTTTCAGTTTGTATTACTTCTTATTCAAATGTCATAAAAGTA
TCAACAAAAAATTGTTAATATACCTCTATACTTTAACGTCAAGGAGAAAAAACTATAATGGGTTTTAGAA
AAATGGCATTCCCATCTGGTAAAGTTGAGGGTTGTATGGTACAAGTAACTTGTGGTACAACTACACTTAA
CGGTCTTTGGCTTGATGACGTAGTTTACTGTCCAAGACATGTGATCTGCACCTCTGAAGACATGCTTAAC
CCTAATTATGAAGATTTACTCATTCGTAAGTCTAATCATAATTTCTTGGTACAGGCTGGTAATGTTCAAC
TCAGGGTTATTGGACATTCTATGCAAAATTGTGTACTTAAGCTTAAGGTTGATACAGCCAATCCTAAGAC
ACCTAAGTATAAGTTTGTTCGCATTCAACCAGGACAGACTTTTTCAGTGTTAGCTTGTTACAATGGTTCA
CCATCTGGTGTTTACCAATGTGCTATGAGGCCCAATTTCACTATTAAGGGTTCATTCCTTAATGGTTCAT
GTGGTAGTGTTGGTTTTAACATAGATTATGACTGTGTCTCTTTTTGTTACATGCACCATATGGAATTACC
AACTGGAGTTCATGCTGGCACAGACTTAGAAGGTAACTTTTATGGACCTTTTGTTGACAGGCAAACAGCA
CAAGCAGCTGGTACGGACACAACTATTACAGTTAATGTTTTAGCTTGGTTGTACGCTGCTGTTATAAATG
GAGACAGGTGGTTTCTCAATCGATTTACCACAACTCTTAATGACTTTAACCTTGTGGCTATGAAGTACAA
TTATGAACCTCTAACACAAGACCATGTTGACATACTAGGACCTCTTTCTGCTCAAACTGGAATTGCCGTT
TTAGATATGTGTGCTTCATTAAAAGAATTACTGCAAAATGGTATGAATGGACGTACCATATTGGGTAGTG
CTTTATTAGAAGATGAATTTACACCTTTTGATGTTGTTAGACAATGCTCAGGTGTTACTTTCCTCGTGCC
GAGAGGTTCTGATTATAAAGATCATGATGGTGATTATAAAGATCATGATATTGATTATAAAGATGATGAT
GATAAATAAACAGGCCCCTTTTCCTTTGTCGATATCATGTAATTAGTTATGTCACGCTTACATTCACGCC
CTCCTCCCACATCCGCTCTAACCGAAAAGGAAGGAGTTAGACAACCTGAAGTCTAGGTCCCTATTTATTT
TTTTTAATAGTTATGTTAGTATTAAGAACGTTATTTATATTTCAAATTTTTCTTTTTTTTCTGTACAAAG
CGGCCGCCGAACCACTAGTGCACTGCAGTACACGGTTTCCTTGAAATTTTTTTGATTCGGTAATCTCCGA
ACAGAAGGAAGAACGAAGGAAGGAGCACAGACTTAGATTGGTATATATACGCATATGTAGTGTTGAAGAA
ACATGAAATTGCCCAGTATTCTTAACCCAACTGCACAGAACAAAAACGTGCAGGAAACGAAGATAAATCA
TGTCGAAAGCTACATATAAGGAACGTGCTGCTACTCATCCTAGTCCTGTTGCTGCCAAGCTATTTAATAT
CATGCACGAAAAGCAAACAAACTTGTGTGCTTCATTGGATGTTCGTACCACCAAGGAATTACTGGAGTTA
GTTGAAGCATTAGGTCCCAAAATTTGTTTACTAAAAACACATGTGGATATCTTGACTGATTTTTCCATGG
AGGGCACAGTTAAGCCGCTAAAGGCATTATCCGCCAAGTACAATTTTTTACTCTTCGAGGACAGAAAATT
TGCTGACATTGGTAATACAGTCAAATTGCAGTACTCTGCGGGTGTATACAGAATAGCAGAATGGGCAGAC
ATTACGAATGCACACGGTGTGGTGGGCCCAGGTATTGTTAGCGGTTTGAAGCAGGCGGCAGAAGAAGTAA
CAAAGGAACCTAGAGGCCTTTTGATGTTAGCAGAATTGTCATGCAAGGGCTCCCTATCTACTGGAGAATA
TACTAAGGGTACTGTTGACATTGCGAAGAGCGACAAAGATTTTGTTATCGGCTTTATTGCTCAAAGAGAC
ATGGGTGGAAGAGATGAAGGTTACGATTGGTTGATTATGACACCCGGTGTGGGTTTAGATGACAAGGGAG
ATGCATTGGGTCAACAGTATAGAACCGTGGATGATGTGGTTTCTACAGGATCTGACATTATTATTGTTGG
AAGAGGACTATTTGCAAAGGGAAGGGATGCTAAGGTAGAGGGTGAACGTTACAGAAAAGCAGGCTGGGAA
GCATATTTGAGAAGATGCGGCCAGCAAAACTAAAAAACTGTATTATAAGTAAATGCATGTATACTAAACT
CACAAATTAGAGCTTCAATTTAATTATATCAGTTATTACCCGAGTAACGAAGCATCTGTGCTTCATTTTG
TAGAACAAAAATGCAACGCGAGAGCGCTAATTTTTCAAACAAAGAATCTGAGCTGCATTTTTACAGAACA
GAAATGCAACGCGAAAGCGCTATTTTACCAACGAAGAATCTGTGCTTCATTTTTGTAAAACAAAAATGCA
ACGCGAGAGCGCTAATTTTTCAAACAAAGAATCTGAGCTGCATTTTTACAGAACAGAAATGCAACGCGAG
AGCGCTATTTTACCAACAAAGAATCTATACTTCTTTTTTGTTCTACAAAAATGCATCCCGAGAGCGCTAT
TTTTCTAACAAAGCATCTTAGATTACTTTTTTTCTCCTTTGTGCGCTCTATAATGCAGTCTCTTGATAAC
TTTTTGCACTGTAGGTCCGTTAAGGTTAGAAGAAGGCTACTTTGGTGTCTATTTTCTCTTCCATAAAAAA
AGCCTGACTCCACTTCCCGCGTTTACTGATTACTAGCGAAGCTGCGGGTGCATTTTTTCAAGATAAAGGC
ATCCCCGATTATATTCTATACCGATGTGGATTGCGCATACTTTGTGAACAGAAAGTGATAGCGTTGATGA
TTCTTCATTGGTCAGAAAATTATGAACGGTTTCTTCTATTTTGTCTCTATATACTACGTATAGGAAATGT
TTACATTTTCGTATTGTTTTCGATTCACTCTATGAATAGTTCTTACTACAATTTTTTTGTCTAAAGAGTA
ATACTAGAGATAAACATAAAAAATGTAGAGGTCGAGTTTAGATGCAAGTTCAAGGAGCGAAAGGTGGATG
GGTAGGTTATATAGGGATATAGCACAGAGATATATAGCAAAGAGATACTTTTGAGCAATGTTTGTGGAAG
CGGTATTCGCAATATTTTAGTAGCTCGTTACAGTCCGGTGCGTTTTTGGTTTTTTGAAAGTGCGTCATCA
GAGCGCTTTTGGTTTTCAAAAGCGCTCTGAAGTTCCTATACTTTCTAGCTAGAGAATAGGAACTTCCCGA
GCGGCCGCGTGTTACAAGCTTGACTCCAGCGTAACTGGACTGCAATCAACTCACTGGCTCACCTTCACGG
GTGGGCCTTTCTTCGGTAGAAAATCAAAGGATCTTCTTGAGATCCTTTTTTTCTGCGCGTAATCTGCTGC
TTGCAAACAAAAAAACCACCGCTACCAGCGGTGGTTTGTTTGCCGGATCAAGAGCTACCAACTCTTTTTC
CGAGGTAACTGGCTTCAGCAGAGCGCAGATACCAAATACTGTTCTTCTAGTGTAGCCGTAGTTAGGCCAC
CACTTCAAGAACTCTGTAGCACCGCCTACATACCTCGCTCTGCTAATCCTGTTACCAGTGGCTGCTGCCA
GTGGCGATAAGTCGTGTCTTACCGGGTTGGACTCAAGACGATAGTTACCGGATAAGGCGCAGCGGTCGGG
CTGAACGGGGGGTTCGTGCACACAGCCCAGCTTGGAGCGAACGACCTACACCGAACTGAGATACCTACAG
CGTGAGCTATGAGAAAGCGCCACGCTTCCCGAAGGGAGAAAGGCGGACAGGTATCCGGTAAGCGGCAGGG
TCGGAACAGGAGAGCGCACGAGGGAGCTTCCAGGGGTAAACGCCTGGTATCTTTATAGTCCTGTCGGGTT
TCGCCACCTCTGACTTGAGCATCGATTTTTGTGATGCTCGTCAGGGGGGCGGAGCCTATGGAAAAACGCC
AGCAACGCAGAAAGGCCCACCCGAAGGTGAGCCAGGTGATTACATTTGGGCCCTCATCAGAGGTTTTCAC
CGTCATCACCGAAACGCGCGAGGCAGCTGCGGTAAAGCTCATCAGCGTGGTCGTGAAGCGATTCACAGAT
GTCTGCCTGTTCATCCGCGTCCAGCTCGTTGAGTTTCTCCAGAAGCGTTAATGTCTGGCTTCTGATAAAG
CGGGCCATGTTAAGGGCGGTTTTTTCCTGTTTGGTCACTTACCAATGCTTAATCAGTGAGGCACCTATCT
CAGCGATCTGTCTATTTCGTTCATCCATAGTTGCCTGACTCCCCGTCGTGTAGATAACTACGATGCGGGA
GGGCTTACCATCTGGCCCCAGTGCTGCAATGATACCGCGAGACCCACGCTCACCGGCTCCAGATTTATCA
GCAATAAACCAGCCAGCCGGGAGGGCCGAGCGCAGAAGTGATCCTGCAACTTTATCCGCCTCCATCCAGT
CTATTAATTGTTGCCGGGAAGCTAGAGTAAGTAGTTCGCCAGTTAATAGTTTGCGCAACGTTGTTGCCAT
TGCTACAGGCATCGTGGTGTCACGCTCGTCGTTTGGTATGGCTTCATTCAGCTCCGGTTCCCAACGATCA
AGGCGAGTTACATGATCCCCCATGTTGTGCAAAAAAGCGGTTAGCTCCTTCGGTCCTCCGATCGTTGCCA
GAAGTAAGTTGGCCGCAGTGTTATCACTCATGGTTATGGCAGCACTGCATAATTCTCTTACTGTCATGCC
ATCCGTGAGATGCTTTTCTGTGACTGGTGAGTACTCAACCAAGTCATTCTGAGAATAGTGTATGCGGCGA
CCGAGTTGCTCTTGCCCGGCGTCAATACGGGATAATACCGCGCCACATAGCAGAACTTTAAAAGTGCTCA
TCATTGGAAAACGTTCTTCGGGGCGTAAACTCTCAAGGATCTTACCGCTGTTGAGATCCAGTTCGATGTA
ACCCACTCGTGCACCCAACTGATCTTCAGCATCTTTTACTTTCACCAGCGTTTCTGGGTGAGCAAAAACA
GGAAGGCAAAATGCCGCAAAAAAGGGAATAAGGGCGACACGGAAATGTTGAATACTCATTTTAGCTTCCT
TAGCTCCTGAAAATCTCGATAACTCAAAAAATACGCCCGGTAGTGATCTTATTTCATTATGGTGAAAGTT
GGAACCTCTTACGTGCCGATCAAGTCAAAAGCCTCCGGTCGGAGGCTTTTGACTTTCTGCTATGGAGGTC
AGGTATGATTTAAATGGTCAGTTAGA
